>Addgene plasmid #229153 | lvl0-I [backbone] | addgene full sequence | sequence record 459752 | Addgene NGS Result
TTGAGATCCTTTTTTTCTGCGCGTAATCTGCTGCTTGCAAACAAAAAAACCACCGCTACCAGCGGTGGTT
TGTTTGCCGGATCAAGAGCTACCAACTCTTTTTCCGAAGGTAACTGGCTTCAGCAGAGCGCAGATACCAA
ATACTGTTCTTCTAGTGTAGCCGTAGTTAGGCCACCACTTCAAGAACTCTGTAGCACCGCCTACATACCT
CGCTCTGCTAATCCTGTTACCAGTGGCTGCTGCCAGTGGCGATAAGTCGTGTCTTACCGGGTTGGACTCA
AGACGATAGTTACCGGATAAGGCGCAGCGGTCGGGCTGAACGGGGGGTTCGTGCACACAGCCCAGCTTGG
AGCGAACGACCTACACCGAACTGAGATACCTACAGCGTGAGCTATGAGAAAGCGCCACGCTTCCCGAAGG
GAGAAAGGCGGACAGGTATCCGGTAAGCGGCAGGGTCGGAACAGGAGAGCGCACGAGGGAGCTTCCAGGG
GGAAACGCCTGGTATCTTTATAGTCCTGTCGGGTTTCGCCACCTCTGACTTGAGCGTCGATTTTTGTGAT
GCTCGTCAGGGGGGCGGAGCCTATGGAAAAACGCCAGCAACGCGGCCTTTTTACGGTTCCTGGCCTTTTG
CTGGCCTTTTGCTCACATGTTCTTTCCTGCGTTATCCCCTGATTCTGTGGATAACCGTATTACCGCCTTT
GAGTGAGCTGATACCGCTCGCCGCAGCCGAACGACCGAGCGCAGCGAGTCAGTGAGCGAGGAAGCGGAAG
AGCGCCCAATACGCAAACCGCCTCTCCCCGCGCGTTGGCCGATTCATTAATCACTCTGTGGTCTCAGGAG
TTGTCTTCGCAGCTGGCACGACAGGTTTCCCGACTGGAAAGCGGGCAGTGAGCGCAACGCAATTAATGTG
AGTTAGCTCACTCATTAGGCACCCCAGGCTTTACACTTTATGCTTCCGGCTCGTATGTTGTGTGGAATTG
TGAGCGGATAACAATTTCACACAGGAAACAGCTATGACCATGATTACGCCAAGCTTGCATGCCTGCAGGT
CGACTCTAGAGGATCCCCGGGTACCGAGCTCGAATTCACTGGCCGTCGTTTTACAACGTCGTGACTGGGA
AAACCCTGGCGTTACCCAACTTAATCGCCTTGCAGCACATCCCCCTTTCGCCAGCTGGCGTAATAGCGAA
GAGGCCCGCACCGATCGCCCTTCCCAACAGTTGCGCAGCCTGAATGGCGAATGGCGCCTGATGCGGTATT
TTCTCCTTACGCATCTGTGCGGTATTTCACACCGCATATGGTGCACTCTCAGTACAATCTGCTCTGATGC
CGCATAGTTAAGCCAGCCCCGACACCCGCCAACACCCGCTGACGCGCCCTGACGGGCTTGTCTGCTCCCG
GCATCCGCTTACAGACAAGCTGTGACGAAGACAATACTTGAGACCACGAAGTGGCTCTTCAGTGGACGAA
AGGGCCTCGTGATACGCCTATTTTTATAGGTTAATGTCATGATAATAATGGTTTCTTAGACGTCAGGTGG
CACTTTTCGGGGAAATGTGCGCGGAACCCCTATTTGTTTATTTTTCTAAATACATTCAAATATGTATCCG
CTCATGAGACAATAACCCTGATAAATGCTTCAATAATATTGAAAAAGGAAGAGTATGCGCTCACGCAACT
GGTCCAGAACCTTGACCGAACGCAGCGGTGGTAACGGCGCAGTGGCGGTTTTCATGGCTTGTTATGACTG
TTTTTTTTTGGGGTACAGTCTATGCCTCGGGCATCCAAGCAGCAAGCGCGTTACGCCGTGGGTCGATGTT
TGATGTTATGGAGCAGCAACGATGTTACGCAGCAGGGCAGTCGCCCTAAAACAAAGTTAAACATCATGAG
GGAAGCGGTGATCGCCGAAGTATCGACTCAACTATCAGAGGTAGTTGGCGTCATCGAGCGCCATCTCGAA
CCGACGTTGCTGGCCGTACATTTGTACGGCTCCGCAGTGGATGGCGGCCTGAAGCCACACAGCGATATTG
ATTTGCTGGTTACGGTGACCGTAAGGCTTGATGAAACAACGCGGCGAGCTTTGATCAACGACCTTTTGGA
AACTTCGGCTTCCCCTGGAGAGAGCGAGATTCTCCGCGCTGTAGAAGTCACCATTGTTGTGCACGACGAC
ATCATTCCGTGGCGTTATCCAGCTAAGCGCGAACTGCAATTTGGAGAATGGCAGCGCAATGACATTCTTG
CAGGTATCTTCGAGCCAGCCACGATCGACATTGATCTGGCTATCTTGCTGACAAAAGCAAGAGAACATAG
CGTTGCCTTGGTAGGTCCAGCGGCGGAGGAACTCTTTGATCCGGTTCCTGAACAGGATCTATTTGAGGCG
CTAAATGAAACCTTAACGCTATGGAACTCGCCGCCCGACTGGGCTGGCGATGAGCGAAATGTAGTGCTTA
CGTTGTCCCGCATTTGGTACAGCGCAGTAACCGGCAAAATCGCGCCGAAGGATGTCGCTGCCGACTGGGC
AATGGAGCGCCTGCCGGCCCAGTATCAGCCCGTCATACTTGAAGCTAGACAGGCTTATCTTGGACAAGAA
GAAGATCGCTTGGCCTCGCGCGCAGATCAGTTGGAAGAATTTGTCCATTACGTAAAAGGCGAGATCACCA
AGGTAGTCGGCAAATAACTGTCAGACCAAGTTTACTCATATATACTTTAGATTGATTTAAAACTTCATTT
TTAATTTAAAAGGATCTAGGTGAAGATCCTTTTTGATAATCTCATGACCAAAATCCCTTAACGTGAGTTT
TCGTTCCACTGAGCGTCAGACCCCGTAGAAAAGATCAAAGGATCTTC
Features (pLannotate 1.2.2; 12 found; start..end, strand, type, name):
      1..589     +  rep_origin     ori: high-copy-number ColE1/pMB1/pBR322/pUC origin of replication
    772..888     +  CDS            lacI (fragment): LACI_ECOLI - Experimental evidence at protein level: Swiss-Prot protein existence level 1. Repressor of the lactose operon. Binds allolactose as an inducer. From Escherichia coli (strain K12).
    904..925     +  protein_bind   CAP binding site: CAP binding activates transcription in the presence of cAMP. E. coli catabolite activator protein
    940..970     +  promoter       lac promoter: promoter for the E. coli lac operon
    978..994     +  protein_bind   lac operator: The lac repressor binds to the lac operator to inhibit transcription in E. coli. This inhibition can be relieved by adding lactose or isopropyl-β-D-thiogalactopyranoside (IPTG). lac repressor encoded by lacI
   1031..1087    -  misc_feature   MCS: pUC18/19 multiple cloning site
   1084..1241    +  CDS            lacZα (fragment): LacZα fragment of β-galactosidase; lacZ fragment
   1247..1346    -  misc_feature   bom (fragment): basis of mobility region from pBR322
   1560..1664    +  promoter       AmpR promoter: bla
   1655..1735    -  CDS            int (fragment): INT2_ECOLX - Protein inferred from homology: Swiss-Prot protein existence level 3. Putative integrase believed to be involved in the insertion of antibiotic resistance genes into plasmids and transposons. From Escherichia coli.
   1823..1879    +  CDS            GmR (fragment): gentamycin acetyltransferase; aacC1; confers resistance to gentamycin
   1886..2674    +  CDS            aadA: S3AD_ECOLX - Experimental evidence at protein level: Swiss-Prot protein existence level 1. Mediates bacterial resistance to the antibiotics streptomycin and spectinomycin. From Escherichia coli.
