[The description below was written by a language model from this plasmid's Addgene catalogue record and pLannotate feature annotations shown in this document.]
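Description:
lvl0-I [backbone] is a small (about 2.8 kb) empty synthetic-biology entry vector, described in its catalogue entry as the "insulator backbone". The name and the associated platform for rapid prototyping of mammalian gene networks suggest it is the level-0 destination plasmid into which insulator parts are cloned before hierarchical assembly, but the record does not spell out the assembly chemistry or the flanking sites, and none are annotated in the feature table. It carries no insert. The depositor notes that it differs slightly from the originally published version without any functional change.

The plasmid is purely bacterial in its annotated content. It is maintained at high copy through a ColE1/pUC-type origin and selected with spectinomycin, conferred by a full-length aadA gene (streptomycin/spectinomycin adenylyltransferase). This gene lies downstream of an AmpR (bla) promoter, which plausibly drives it. Short fragments of an integrase and of a gentamicin acetyltransferase next to aadA appear to be non-functional remnants of the integron-derived cassette from which the marker was taken. A partial bom region and a lacI fragment are likewise leftovers from pBR322/pUC ancestry.

The cloning region is a pUC-style lac cassette: CAP binding site, lac promoter and lac operator, followed by a pUC18/19 multiple cloning site and a lacZα fragment. In vectors of this kind, such a cassette usually serves as a placeholder that is replaced by the incoming part and allows blue/white screening, although lacZα is annotated only as a fragment and the record does not confirm this use. No mammalian promoters, reporters or selection markers are annotated.
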