Addgene plasmid #229153: lvl0-I [backbone]
Purpose: (Empty Backbone) Insulator backbone
Depositing lab: Ron Weiss. Depositing organization: Massachusetts Institute of Technology. Publication: A platform for rapid prototyping of synthetic gene networks in mammalian cells. Duportet X, Wroblewska L, Guye P, Li Y, Eyquem J, Rieders J, Rimchala T, Batt G, Weiss R. Nucleic Acids Res. 2014 Dec 1;42(21):13440-51. doi: 10.1093/nar/gku1082. Epub 2014 Nov 5. PubMed 25378321.
Backbone
  Vector backbone: lvl0-I [backbone]
  Vector type: Synthetic Biology
Growth in bacteria
  Bacterial resistance: Spectinomycin, 50 μg/mL
  Growth temperature: 37°C
  Growth strain: DH5alpha
  Copy number: High Copy
Gene/Insert
  Gene/Insert name: None
Terms and licenses: Academic/Nonprofit Terms; Industry Terms: Not Available to Industry
Depositor comments: This plasmid is slightly modified from the version used in Duportet et al. 2014, but does not have any functional differences.
How to cite: lvl0-I [backbone] was a gift from Ron Weiss (Addgene plasmid # 229153 ; http://n2t.net/addgene:229153 ; RRID:Addgene_229153)
